>Addgene plasmid #48823 | pGGB006 | depositor full sequence | sequence record 71214 | Full Sequence
GACGAAAGGGCCTCGTGATACGCCTATTTTTATAGGTTAATGTCATGATAATAATGGTTTCTTAGACGTC
AGGTGGCACTTTTCGGGGAAATGTGCGCGGAACCCCTATTTGTTTATTTTTCTAAATACATTCAAATATG
TATCCGCTCATGAGACAATAACCCTGATAAATGCTTCAATAATATTGAAAAAGGAAGAGTATGAGTATTC
AACATTTCCGTGTCGCCCTTATTCCCTTTTTTGCGGCATTTTGCCTTCCTGTTTTTGCTCACCCAGAAAC
GCTGGTGAAAGTAAAAGATGCTGAAGATCAGTTGGGTGCACGAGTGGGTTACATCGAACTGGATCTCAAC
AGCGGTAAGATCCTTGAGAGTTTTCGCCCCGAAGAACGTTTTCCAATGATGAGCACTTTTAAAGTTCTGC
TATGTGGCGCGGTATTATCCCGTATTGACGCCGGGCAAGAGCAACTCGGTCGCCGCATACACTATTCTCA
GAATGACTTGGTTGAGTACTCACCAGTCACAGAAAAGCATCTTACGGATGGCATGACAGTAAGAGAATTA
TGCAGTGCTGCCATAACCATGAGTGATAACACTGCGGCCAACTTACTTCTGACAACGATCGGAGGACCGA
AGGAGCTAACCGCTTTTTTGCACAACATGGGGGATCATGTAACTCGCCTTGATCGTTGGGAACCGGAGCT
GAATGAAGCCATACCAAACGACGAGCGTGACACCACGATGCCTGTAGCAATGGCAACAACGTTGCGCAAA
CTATTAACTGGCGAACTACTTACTCTAGCTTCCCGGCAACAATTAATAGACTGGATGGAGGCGGATAAAG
TTGCAGGACCACTTCTGCGCTCGGCCCTTCCGGCTGGCTGGTTTATTGCTGATAAATCTGGAGCCGGTGA
GCGTGGCTCTCGAGGTATCATTGCAGCACTGGGGCCAGATGGTAAGCCCTCCCGTATCGTAGTTATCTAC
ACGACGGGGAGTCAGGCAACTATGGATGAACGAAATAGACAGATCGCTGAGATAGGTGCCTCACTGATTA
AGCATTGGTAACTGTCAGACCAAGTTTACTCATATATACTTTAGATTGATTTAAAACTTCATTTTTAATT
TAAAAGGATCTAGGTGAAGATCCTTTTTGATAATCTCATGACCAAAATCCCTTAACGTGAGTTTTCGTTC
CACTGAGCGTCAGACCCCGTAGAAAAGATCAAAGGATCTTCTTGAGATCCTTTTTTTCTGCGCGTAATCT
GCTGCTTGCAAACAAAAAAACCACCGCTACCAGCGGTGGTTTGTTTGCCGGATCAAGAGCTACCAACTCT
TTTTCCGAAGGTAACTGGCTTCAGCAGAGCGCAGATACCAAATACTGTTCTTCTAGTGTAGCCGTAGTTA
GGCCACCACTTCAAGAACTCTGTAGCACCGCCTACATACCTCGCTCTGCTAATCCTGTTACCAGTGGCTG
CTGCCAGTGGCGATAAGTCGTGTCTTACCGGGTTGGACTCAAGACGATAGTTACCGGATAAGGCGCAGCG
GTCGGGCTGAACGGGGGGTTCGTGCACACAGCCCAGCTTGGAGCGAACGACCTACACCGAACTGAGATAC
CTACAGCGTGAGCTATGAGAAAGCGCCACGCTTCCCGAAGGGAGAAAGGCGGACAGGTATCCGGTAAGCG
GCAGGGTCGGAACAGGAGAGCGCACGAGGGAGCTTCCAGGGGGAAACGCCTGGTATCTTTATAGTCCTGT
CGGGTTTCGCCACCTCTGACTTGAGCGTCGATTTTTGTGATGCTCGTCAGGGGGGCGGAGCCTATGGAAA
AACGCCAGCAACGCGGCCTTTTTACGGTTCCTGGCCTTTTGCTGGCCTTTTGCTCACATGTTCTTTCCTG
CGTTATCCCCTGATTCTGTGGATAACCGTATTACCGCCTTTGAGTGAGCTGATACCGCTCGCCGCAGCCG
AACGACCGAGCGCAGCGAGTCAGTGAGCGAGGAAGCGGAAGAGCGCCCAATACGCAAACCGCCTCTCCCC
GCGCGTTGGCCGATTCATTAATGCAGCTGGCACGACAGGTTTCCCGACTGGAAAGCGGGCAGTGAGCGCA
ACGCAATTAATGTGAGTTAGCTCACTCATTAGGCACCCCAGGCTTTACACTTTATGCTTCCGGCTCGTAT
GTTGTGTGGAATTGTGAGCGGATAACAATTTCACACGAGCTATTTAGGTGACACTATAGAAGTGAAGCTT
GGTCTCAAACAATGAAAGCCTTCACACTCGCTCTCTTCTTAGCTCTTTCCCTCTATCTCCTGCCCAATCC
AGCCACTAGTGGCTTGAGACCGAATTCTCGCCCTATAGTGAGTCGTATTACCTGGCCGTCGTTTTACAAC
GTCGTGACTGGGAAAACCCTGGCGTTACCCAACTTAATCGCCTTGCAGCACATCCCCCTTTCGCCAGCTG
GCGTAATAGCGAAGAGGCCCGCACCGATCGCCCTTCCCAACAGTTGCGCAGCCTGAATGGCGAATGGCGC
CTGATGCGGTATTTTCTCCTTACGCATCTGTGCGGTATTTCACACCGCATATGGTGCACTCTCAGTACAA
TCTGCTCTGATGCCGCATAGTTAAGCCAGCCCCGACACCCGCCAACACCCGCTGACGCGCCCTGACGGGC
TTGTCTGCTCCCGGCATCCGCTTACAGACAAGCTGTGACCGTCTCCGGGAGCTGCATGTGTCAGAGGTTT
TCACCGTCATCACCGAAACGCGCGA
Features (pLannotate 1.2.2; 13 found; start..end, strand, type, name):
     96..200     +  promoter       AmpR promoter: bla
    201..1061    +  CDS            AmpR: β-lactamase; bla; confers resistance to ampicillin, carbenicillin, and related antibiotics
   1232..1820    +  rep_origin     ori: high-copy-number ColE1/pMB1/pBR322/pUC origin of replication
   2003..2095    +  CDS            lacI (fragment): lac repressor; lacI; The lac repressor binds to the lac operator to inhibit transcription in E. coli. This inhibition can be relieved by adding lactose or isopropyl-β-D-thiogalactopyranoside (IPTG).
   2108..2129    +  protein_bind   CAP binding site: CAP binding activates transcription in the presence of cAMP. E. coli catabolite activator protein
   2144..2174    +  promoter       lac promoter: promoter for the E. coli lac operon
   2182..2198    +  protein_bind   lac operator: The lac repressor binds to the lac operator to inhibit transcription in E. coli. This inhibition can be relieved by adding lactose or isopropyl-β-D-thiogalactopyranoside (IPTG). lac repressor encoded by lacI
   2212..2230    +  promoter       SP6 promoter: promoter for bacteriophage SP6 RNA polymerase
   2252..2332    +  CDS            SPOR1_IPOBA (fragment): Experimental evidence at transcript level: Swiss-Prot protein existence level 2. Major tuberous root protein. From Ipomoea batatas (Sweet potato) (Convolvulus batatas).
   2342..2360    -  promoter       T7 promoter: promoter for bacteriophage T7 RNA polymerase
   2362..2514    +  CDS            lacZα (fragment): LacZα fragment of β-galactosidase; lacZ fragment
   2520..2619    -  misc_feature   bom (fragment): basis of mobility region from pBR322
   2721..1       -  CDS            rop (fragment) (across the origin): Rop protein, which maintains plasmids at low copy number; rop
