[The description below was written by a language model from this plasmid's Addgene catalogue record and pLannotate feature annotations shown in this document.]
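Description:
pGGB006 is an entry module of the GreenGate system, a Golden Gate-based cloning toolkit for assembling plant transformation constructs. It is built on a pUC19 backbone and is maintained in E. coli as a small (about 2.75 kb), high-copy plasmid through the ColE1/pUC-type origin, with selection on ampicillin through the bla gene and its native promoter. Remnants of the pUC19 lac region (CAP binding site, lac promoter and operator, a lacZα fragment) surround the insert. SP6 and T7 promoters also flank it. These are most likely useful as sequencing primer sites rather than for expression, although the record does not say so. Short matches to lacI, bom and rop are annotated as fragments and are backbone residue without any stated function.

The payload is a 69 bp sequence encoding an endoplasmic reticulum signal peptide, listed as synthetic. Automated annotation matches this region to the N-terminus of sporamin, the major tuberous root protein of sweet potato, which suggests the origin of the signal sequence. The element is bracketed on both sides by BsaI recognition sites. Digestion with this type IIS enzyme therefore releases it with defined overhangs for ordered, one-pot ligation with the other GreenGate modules.

In that scheme pGGB006 fills the N-terminal tag position, so the signal peptide is fused in frame to the front of a coding sequence supplied by another module. The plasmid has no plant promoter, terminator or plant selection marker of its own. It serves only as a donor part for directing a protein of interest into the secretory pathway in assembled plant transgenes.
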