Addgene plasmid #48823: pGGB006
Purpose: Provides an ER signal sequence as GreenGate N-terminal tag module.
Depositing lab: Jan Lohmann. Depositing organization: Universitaet Heidelberg. Publication: GreenGate - A Novel, Versatile, and Efficient Cloning System for Plant Transgenesis. Lampropoulos A, Sutikovic Z, Wenzl C, Maegele I, Lohmann JU, Forner J. PLoS One. 2013 Dec 20;8(12):e83043. doi: 10.1371/journal.pone.0083043. PubMed 24376629.
Backbone
  Vector backbone: pUC19
  Backbone size w/o insert (bp): 2686
  Vector type: Golden Gate compatible cloning vector
Growth in bacteria
  Bacterial resistance: Ampicillin, 100 μg/mL
  Growth temperature: 37°C
  Growth strain: DH5alpha
  Copy number: High Copy
Gene/Insert
  Gene/Insert name: signal sequence ER
  Species: Synthetic
  Insert size (bp): 69
  Cloning method: Unknown
Terms and licenses: Academic/Nonprofit Terms; Industry Terms: Not Available to Industry
Depositor comments: This plasmid is designed for Golden Gate cloning using the BsaI enzyme. Plasmid Features (listed as bp in full plasmid sequence): BsaI site #1 = 2241-2251bp ER signal sequence = 2252-2320bp BsaI site #2 = 2321-2331bp
How to cite: pGGB006 was a gift from Jan Lohmann (Addgene plasmid # 48823 ; http://n2t.net/addgene:48823 ; RRID:Addgene_48823)
