>Addgene plasmid #48823 | pGGB006 | depositor partial sequence | sequence record 71215 | ER signal sequence
ATGAAAGCCTTCACACTCGCTCTCTTCTTAGCTCTTTCCCTCTATCTCCTGCCCAATCCAGCCACTAGT
