>Addgene plasmid #48823 | pGGB006 | addgene partial sequence | sequence record 72404 | Lac-promoter 5'-CACTTTATGCTTCCGGCTCG-3'
CGAGCTATTTAGGTGACACTATAGAAGTGAAGCTTGGTCTCAAACAATGAAAGCCTTCACACTCGCTCTC
TTCTTAGCTCTTTCCCTCTATCTCCTGCCCAATCCAGCCACTAGTGGCTTGAGACCGAATTCTCGCCCTA
TAGTGAGTCGTATTACCTGGCCGTCGTTTTACAACGTCGTGACTGGGAAAACCCTGGCGTTACCCAACTT
AATCGCCTTGCAGCACATCCCCCTTTCGCCAGCTGGCGTAATAGCGAAGAGGCCCGCACCGATCGCCCTT
CCCAACAGTTGCGCAGCCTGAATGGCGAATGGCGCCTGATGCGGTATTTTCTCCTTACGCATCTGTGCGG
TATTTCACACCGCATATGGTGCACTCTCAGTACAATCTGCTCTGATGCCGCATAGTTAAGCCAGCCCCGA
CACCCGCCAACACCCGCTGACGCGCCCTGACGGGCTTGTCTGCTCCCGGCATCCGCTTACAGACAAGCTG
TGACCGTCTCCGGGAGCTGCATGTGTCAGAGGTTTTCACCGTCATCACCGAAACGCGCGAGACGAAAGGG
CCTCGTGATACGCCTATTTTTATAGGTTAATGTCATGATAATAATGGTTTCTTAGACGTCAGGTGGCACT
TTTCGGGGAAATGTGCGCGGAACCCCTATTTGTTTATTTTTCTAAATACATTCAAATATGTATCCGCTCA
TGAGACAATAACCCTGATAAATGCTTCAATAATATTGAAAAAGGAAGAGTATGAGTATTCAACATTTCCG
TGTCGCCCTTATTCCCTTTTTTGCGGCATTTTGCCTTCCTGTTTTTG
